>Addgene plasmid #90104 | pMMB67EH-YFP | addgene full sequence | sequence record 382391 | Addgene NGS Result
CCGACATCATAACGGTTCTGGCAAATATTCTGAAATGAGCTGTTGACAATTAATCATCGGCTCGTATAAT
GTGTGGAATTGTGAGCGGATAACAATTTCACACAGGAAACAGAATTCACTTTAAGAAGGAGATATCATAT
GGTGAGCAAAGGCGAAGAGCTGTTCACCGGCGTGGTGCCCATCCTGGTGGAGCTGGACGGCGACGTGAAC
GGCCACAAGTTCAGCGTGAGCGGCGAGGGCGAGGGCGACGCCACCTACGGCAAGCTGACCCTGAAGCTGC
TGTGCACCACCGGCAAGCTGCCCGTGCCCTGGCCCACCCTGGTGACCACCCTGGGCTACGGCGTGCAGTG
CTTCGCCCGCTACCCCGACCACATGAAGCAGCACGACTTCTTCAAGAGCGCCATGCCCGAGGGCTACGTG
CAGGAGCGGACCATCTTCTTCAAGGACGACGGCAACTACAAGACCCGGGCCGAGGTGAAGTTCGAGGGCG
ACACCCTGGTGAACCGGATCGAGCTGAAGGGCATCGACTTCAAGGAGGACGGCAACATCCTGGGCCACAA
GCTGGAGTACAACTACAACAGCCACAACGTGTACATCACCGCCGACAAGCAGAAGAACGGCATCAAGGCC
AACTTCAAGATCCGGCACAACATCGAGGACGGCGGCGTGCAGCTGGCCGACCACTACCAGCAGAACACCC
CCATCGGCGACGGCCCCGTGCTGCTGCCCGACAACCACTACCTGAGCTACCAGAGCAAGCTGTTCAAGGA
CCCCAACGAGAAGCGGGACCACATGGTGCTGCTGGAGTTCCTGACCGCCGCCGGCATCACCGAGGGCATG
AACGAGCTCTATAAGTGACTCGAGAAGCTTGGCTGTTTTGGCGGATGAGAGAAGATTTTCAGCCTGATAC
AGATTAAATCAGAACGCAGAAGCGGTCTGATAAAACAGAATTTGCCTGGCGGCAGTAGCGCGGTGGTCCC
ACCTGACCCCATGCCGAACTCAGAAGTGAAACGCCGTAGCGCCGATGGTAGTGTGGGGTCTCCCCATGCG
AGAGTAGGGAACTGCCAGGCATCAAATAAAACGAAAGGCTCAGTCGAAAGACTGGGCCTTTCGTTTTATC
TGTTGTTTGTCGGTGAACGCTCTCCTGAGTAGGACAAATCCGCCGGGAGCGGATTTGAACGTTGCGAAGC
AACGGCCCGGAGGGTGGCGGGCAGGACGCCCGCCATAAACTGCCAGGCATCAAATTAAGCAGAAGGCCAT
CCTGACGGATGGCCTTTTTGCGTTTCTACAAACTCTTTTGTTTATTTTTCTAAATACATTCAAATATGTA
TCCGCTCATGAGACAATAACCCTGATAAATGCTTCAATAATATTGAAAAAGGAAGAGTATGAGTATTCAA
CATTTCCGTGTCGCCCTTATTCCCTTTTTTGCGGCATTTTGCCTTCCTGTTTTTGCTCACCCAGAAACGC
TGGTGAAAGTAAAAGATGCTGAAGATCAGTTGGGTGCACGAGTGGGTTACATCGAACTGGATCTCAACAG
CGGTAAGATCCTTGAGAGTTTTCGCCCCGAAGAACGTTTTCCAATGATGAGCACTTTTCATGATGTCTAA
CGGCCAAGGTAAGCGGCCCGCAGAATGCGGGTCCGCTTGACCGCAGAGTTAGACCCGAAGGCCAAAAGGG
AGCGCCCGGCCTTGAAGAAGGGCGCAGCCCAAGAAAAACCGCTGGACCACGAAAGCGGCGCAGCGCTGCA
AGAAGGATAGCTGGTGGCGCTTGCTGCACAAGCGCTGGAGGCCCAAAAGGCTAGAAAGCCTTTGGAACAG
GGCGGAGCGCTGAAATAAGTGGCTGCGCGCATAAAGCGGGTGATGGGACTAACGCCTGAGTTAAGCCGGA
GCGCTTTGCGGCCGCGGCGTTGTGACAATTTACCGAACAACTCCGCGGCCGGGAAGCCGATCTCGGCTTG
AACGAATTGTTAGGTGGCGGTACTTGGGTCGATATCAAAGTGCATCACTTCTTCCCGTATGCCCAACTTT
GTATAGAGAGCCACTGCGGGATCGTCACCGTAATCTGCTTGCACGTAGATCACATAAGCACCAAGCGCGT
TGGCCTCATGCTTGAGGAGATTGATGAGCGCGGTGGCAATGCCCTGCCTCCGGTGCTCGCCGGAGACTGC
GAGATCATAGATATAGATCTCACTACGCGGCTGCTCAAACTTGGGCAGAACGTAAGCCGCGAGAGCGCCA
ACAACCGCTTCTTGGTCGAAGGCAGCAAGCGCGATGAATGTCTTACTACGGAGCAAGTTCCCGAGGTAAT
CGGAGTCCGGCTGATGTTGGGAGTAGGTGGCTACGTCTCCGAACTCACGACCGAAAAGATCAAGAGCAGC
CCGCATGGATTTGACTTGGTCAGGGCCGAGCCTACATGTGCGAATGATGCCCATACTTGAGCCACCTAAC
TTTGTTTTAGGGCGACTGCCCTGCTGCGTAACATCGTTGCTGCTGCGTAACATCGTTGCTGCTCCATAAC
ATCAAACATCGACCCACGGCGTAACGCGCTTGCTGCTTGGATGCCCGAGGCATAGACTGTACAAAAAAAC
AGTCATAACAAGCCATGAAAACCGCCACTGCGCCGTTACCACCGCTGCGTTCGGTCAAGGTTCTGGACCA
GTTGCGTGAGCGCATACGCTACTTGCATTACAGTTTACGAACCGAACAGGCTTATGTCAACTGGGTTCGT
GCCTTCATCCGTTTCCACGGTGTGCGTCACCCGGCAACCTTGGGCAGCAGCGAAGTCGAGGCATTTCTGT
CCTGGCTGGCGAACGAGCGCAAGGTTTCGGTCTCCACG
[255 nt withheld, positions 2839-3093]
ACGATCATCGTGCGGGAGGGCAAGGGCTCCAAGGATCGGGCCTTGATGTTACCCGAGAGCTTGGCACCCA
GCCTGCGCGAGCAGAAAGTTCTGCTATGTGGCGCGGTATTATCCCGTGTTGACGCCGGGCAAGAGCAACT
CGGTCGCCGCATACACTATTCTCAGAATGACTTGGTTGAGTACTCACCAGTCACAGAAAAGCATCTTACG
GATGGCATGACAGTAAGAGAATTATGCAGTGCTGCCATAACCATGAGTGATAACACTGCGGCCAACTTAC
TTCTGACAACGATCGGAGGACCGAAGGAGCTAACCGCTTTTTTGCACAACATGGGGGATCATGTAACTCG
CCTTGATCGTTGGGAACCGGAGCTGAATGAAGCCATACCAAACGACGAGCGTGACACCACGATGCCTGTA
GCAATGGCAACAACGTTGCGCAAACTATTAACTGGCGAACTACTTACTCTAGCTTCCCGGCAACAATTAA
TAGACTGGATGGAGGCGGATAAAGTTGCAGGACCACTTCTGCGCTCGGCCCTTCCGGCTGGCTGGTTTAT
TGCTGATAAATCTGGAGCCGGTGAGCGTGGGTCTCGCGGTATCATTGCAGCACTGGGGCCAGATGGTAAG
CCCTCCCGTATCGTAGTTATCTACACGACGGGGAGTCAGGCAACTATGGATGAACGAAATAGACAGATCG
CTGAGATAGGTGCCTCACTGATTAAGCATTGGTAACTGTCAGACCAAGTTTACTCATATATACTTTAGAT
TGATTTCTGAAAGCGACCAGGTGCTCGGCGTGGCAAGACTCGCAGCGAACCCGTAGAAAGCCATGCTCCA
GCCGCCCGCATTGGAGAAATTCTTCAAATTCCCGTTGCACATAGCCCGGCAATTCCTTTCCCTGCTCTGC
CATAAGCGCAGCGAATGCCGGGTAATACTCGTCAACGATCTGATAGAGAAGGGTTTGCTCGGGTCGGTGG
CTCTGGTAACGACCAGTATCCCGATCCCGGCTGGCCGTCCTGGCCGCCACATGAGGCATGTTCCGCGTCC
TTGCAATACTGTGTTTACATACAGTCTATCGCTTAGCGGAAAGTTCTTTTACCCTCAGCCGAAATGCCTG
CCGTTGCTAGACATTGCCAGCCAGTGCCCGTCACTCCCGTACTAACTGTCACGAACCCCTGCAATAACTG
TCACGCCCCCCTGCAATAACTGTCACGAACCCCTGCAATAACTGTCACGCCCCCAAACCTGCAAACCCAG
CAGGGGCGGGGGCTGGCGGGGTGTTGGAAAAATCCATCCATGATTATCTAAGAATAATCCACTAGGCGCG
GTTATCAGCGCCCTTGTGGGGCGCTGCTGCCCTTGCCCAATATGCCCGGCCAGAGGCCGGATAGCTGGTC
TATTCGCTGCGCTAGGCTACACACCGCCCCACCGCTGCGCGGCAGGGGGAAAGGCGGGCAAAGCCCGCTA
AACCCCACACCAAACCCCGCAGAAATACGCTGGAGCGCTTTTAGCCGCTTTAGCGGCCTTTCCCCCTACC
CGAAGGGTGGGGGCGCGTGTGCAGCCCCGCAGGGCCTGTCTCGGTCGATCATTCAGCCCGGCTCATCCTT
CTGGCGTGGCGGCAGACCGAACAAGGCGCGGTCGTGGTCGCGTTCAAGGTACGCATCCATTGCCGCCATG
AGCCGATCCTCCGGCCACTCGCTGCTGTTCACCTTGGCCAAAATCATGGCCCCCACCAGCACCTTGCGCC
TTGTTTCGTTCTTGCGCTCTTGCTGCTGTTCCCTTGCCCGCACCCGCTGAATTTCGGCATTGATTCGCGC
TCGTTGTTCTTCGAGCTTGGCCAGCCGATCCGCCGCCTTGTTGCTCCCCTTAACCATCTTGACACCCCAT
TGTTAATGTGCTGTCTCGTAGGCTATCATGGAGGCACAGCGGCGGCAATCCCGACCCTACTTTGTAGGGG
AGGGCGCACTTACCGGTTTCTCTTCGAGAAACTGGCCTAACGGCCACCCTTCGGGCGGTGCGCTCTCCGA
GGGCCATTGCATGGAGCCGAAAAGCAAAAGCAACAGCGAGGCAGCATGGCGATTTATCACCTTACGGCGA
AAACCGGCAGCAGGTCGGGCGGCCAATCGGCCAGGGCCAAGGCCGACTACATCCAGCGCGAAGGCAAGTA
TGCCCGCGACATGGATGAAGTCTTGCACGCCGAATCCGGGCACATGCCGGAGTTCGTCGAGCGGCCCGCC
GACTACTGGGATGCTGCCGACCTGTATGAACGCGCCAATGGGCGGCTGTTCAAGGAGGTCGAATTTGCCC
TGCCGGTCGAGCTGACCCTCGACCAGCAGAAGGCGCTGGCGTCCGAGTTCGCCCAGCACCTGACCGGTGC
CGAGCGCCTGCCGTATACGCTGGCCATCCATGCCGGTGGCGGCGAGAACCCGCACTGCCACCTGATGATC
TCCGAGCGGATCAATGACGGCATCGAGCGGCCCGCCGCTCAGTGGTTCAAGCGGTACAACGGCAAGACCC
CGGAGAAGGGCGGGGCACAGAAGACCGAAGCGCTCAAGCCCAAGGCATGGCTTGAGCAGACCCGCGAGGC
ATGGGCCGACCATGCCAACCGGGCATTAGAGCGGGCTGGCCACGACGCCCGCATTGACCACAGAACACTT
GAGGCGCAGGGCATCGAGCGCCTGCCCGGTGTTCACCTGGGGCCGAACGTGGTGGAGATGGAAGGCCGGG
GCATCCGCACCGACCGGGCAGACGTGGCCCTGAACATCGACACCGCCAACGCCCAGATCATCGACTTACA
GGAATACCGGGAGGCAATAGACCATGAACGCAATCGACAGAGTGAAGAAATCCAGAGGCATCAACGAGTT
AGCGGAGCAGATCGAACCGCTGGCCCAGAGCATGGCGACACTGGCCGACGAAGCCCGGCAGGTCATGAGC
CAGACCCAGCAGGCCAGCGAGGCGCAGGCGGCGGAGTGGCTGAAAGCCCAGCGCCAGACAGGGGCGGCAT
GGGTGGAGCTGGCCAAAGAGTTGCGGGAGGTAGCCGCCGAGGTGAGCAGCGCCGCGCAGAGCGCCCGGAG
CGCGTCGCGGGGGTGGCACTGGAAGCTATGGCTAACCGTGATGCTGGCTTCCATGATGCCTACGGTGGTG
CTGCTGATCGCATCGTTGCTCTTGCTCGACCTGACGCCACTGACAACCGAGGACGGCTCGATCTGGCTGC
GCTTGGTGGCCCGATGAAGAACGACAGGACTTTGCAGGCCATAGGCCGACAGCTCAAGGCCATGGGCTGT
GAGCGCTTCGATATCGGCGTCAGGGACGCCACCACCGGCCAGATGATGAACCGGGAATGGTCAGCCGCCG
AAGTGCTCCAGAACACGCCATGGCTCAAGCGGATGAATGCCCAGGGCAATGACGTGTATATCAGGCCCGC
CGAGCAGGAGCGGCATGGTCTGGTGCTGGTGGACGACCTCAGCGAGTTTGACCTGGATGACATGAAAGCC
GAGGGCCGGGAGCCTGCCCTGGTAGTGGAAACCAGCCCGAAGAACTATCAGGCATGGGTCAAGGTGGCCG
ACGCCGCAGGCGGTGAACTTCGGGGGCAGATTGCCCGGACGCTGGCCAGCGAGTACGACGCCGACCCGGC
CAGCGCCGACAGCCGCCACTATGGCCGCTTGGCGGGCTTCACCAACCGCAAGGACAAGCACACCACCCGC
GCCGGTTATCAGCCGTGGGTGCTGCTGCGTGAATCCAAGGGCAAGACCGCCACCGCTGGCCCGGCGCTGG
TGCAGCAGGCTGGCCAGCAGATCGAGCAGGCCCAGCGGCAGCAGGAGAAGGCCCGCAGGCTGGCCAGCCT
CGAACTGCCCGAGCGGCAGCTTAGCCGCCACCGGCGCACGGCGCTGGACGAGTACCGCAGCGAGATGGCC
GGGCTGGTCAAGCGCTTCGGTGATGACCTCAGCAAGTGCGACTTTATCGCCGCGCAGAAGCTGGCCAGCC
GGGGCCGCAGTGCCGAGGAAATCGGCAAGGCCATGGCCGAGGCCAGCCCAGCGCTGGCAGAGCGCAAGCC
CGGCCACGAAGCGGATTACATCGAGCGCACCGTCAGCAAGGTCATGGGTCTGCCCAGCGTCCAGCTTGCG
CGGGCCGAGCTGGCACGGGCACCGGCACCCCGCCAGCGAGGCATGGACAGGGGCGGGCCAGATTTCAGCA
TGTAGTGCTTGCGTTGGTACTCACGCCTGTTATACTATGAGTACTCACGCACAGAAGGGGGTTTTATGGA
ATACGAAAAAAGCGCTTCAGGGTCGGTCTACCTGATCAAAAGTGACAAGGGCTATTGGTTGCCCGGTGGC
TTTGGTTATACGTCAAACAAGGCCGAGGCTGGCCGCTTTTCAGTCGCTGATATGGCCAGCCTTAACCTTG
ACGGCTGCACCTTGTCCTTGTTCCGCGAAGACAAGCCTTTCGGCCCCGGCAAGTTTCTCGGTGACTGATA
TGAAAGACCAAAAGGACAAGCAGACCGGCGACCTGCTGGCCAGCCCTGACGCTGTACGCCAAGCGCGATA
TGCCGAGCGCATGAAGGCCAAAGGGATGCGTCAGCGCAAGTTCTGGCTGACCGACGACGAATACGAGGCG
CTGCGCGAGTGCCTGGAAGAACTCAGAGCGGCGCAGGGCGGGGGTAGTGACCCCGCCAGCGCCTAACCAC
CAACTGCCTGCAAAGGAGGCAATCAATGGCTACCCATAAGCCTATCAATATTCTGGAGGCGTTCGCAGCA
GCGCCGCCACCGCTGGACTACGTTTTGCCCAACATGGTGGCCGGTACGGTCGGGGCGCTGGTGTCGCCCG
GTGGTGCCGGTAAATCCATGCTGGCCCTGCAACTGGCCGCACAGATTGCAGGCGGGCCGGATCTGCTGGA
GGTGGGCGAACTGCCCACCGGCCCGGTGATCTACCTGCCCGCCGAAGACCCGCCCACCGCCATTCATCAC
CGCCTGCACGCCCTTGGGGCGCACCTCAGCGCCGAGGAACGGCAAGCCGTGGCTGACGGCCTGCTGATCC
AGCCGCTGATCGGCAGCCTGCCCAACATCATGGCCCCGGAGTGGTTCGACGGCCTCAAGCGCGCCGCCGA
GGGCCGCCGCCTGATGGTGCTGGACACGCTGCGCCGGTTCCACATCGAGGAAGAAAACGCCAGCGGCCCC
ATGGCCCAGGTCATCGGTCGCATGGAGGCCATCGCCGCCGATACCGGGTGCTCTATCGTGTTCCTGCACC
ATGCCAGCAAGGGCGCGGCCATGATGGGCGCAGGCGACCAGCAGCAGGCCAGCCGGGGCAGCTCGGTACT
GGTCGATAACATCCGCTGGCAGTCCTACCTGTCGAGCATGACCAGCGCCGAGGCCGAGGAATGGGGTGTG
GACGACGACCAGCGCCGGTTCTTCGTCCGCTTCGGTGTGAGCAAGGCCAACTATGGCGCACCGTTCGCTG
ATCGGTGGTTCAGGCGGCATGACGGCGGGGTGCTCAAGCCCGCCGTGCTGGAGAGGCAGCGCAAGAGCAA
GGGGGTGCCCCGTGGTGAAGCCTAAGAACAAGCACAGCCTCAGCCACGTCCGGCACGACCCGGCGCACTG
TCTGGCCCCCGGCCTGTTCCGTGCCCTCAAGCGGGGCGAGCGCAAGCGCAGCAAGCTGGACGTGACGTAT
GACTACGGCGACGGCAAGCGGATCGAGTTCAGCGGCCCGGAGCCGCTGGGCGCTGATGATCTGCGCATCC
TGCAAGGGCTGGTGGCCATGGCTGGGCCTAATGGCCTAGTGCTTGGCCCGGAACCCAAGACCGAAGGCGG
ACGGCAGCTCCGGCTGTTCCTGGAACCCAAGTGGGAGGCCGTCACCGCTGATGCCATGGTGGTCAAAGGT
AGCTATCGGGCGCTGGCAAAGGAAATCGGGGCAGAGGTCGATAGTGGTGGGGCGCTCAAGCACATACAGG
ACTGCATCGAGCGCCTTTGGAAGGTATCCATCATCGCCCAGAATGGCCGCAAGCGGCAGGGGTTTCGGCT
GCTGTCGGAGTACGCCAGCGACGAGGCGGACGGGCGCCTGTACGTGGCCCTGAACCCCTTGATCGCGCAG
GCCGTCATGGGTGGCGGCCAGCATGTGCGCATCAGCATGGACGAGGTGCGGGCGCTGGACAGCGAAACCG
CCCGCCTGCTGCACCAGCGGCTGTGTGGCTGGATCGACCCCGGCAAAACCGGCAAGGCTTCCATAGATAC
CTTGTGCGGCTATGTCTGGCCGTCAGAGGCCAGTGGTTCGACCATGCGCAAGCGCCGCCAGCGGGTGCGC
GAGGCGTTGCCGGAGCTGGTCGCGCTGGGCTGGACGGTAACCGAGTTCGCGGCGGGCAAGTACGACATCA
CCCGGCCCAAGGCGGCAGGCTGACCCCCCCCACTCTATTGTAAACAAGACATTTTTATCTTTTATATTCA
ATGGCTTATTTTCCTGCTAATTGGTAATACCATGAAAAATACCATGCTCAGAAAAGGCTTAACAATATTT
TGAAAAATTGCCTACTGAGCGCTGCCGCACAGCTCCATAGGCCGCTTTCCTGGCTTTGCTTCCAGATGTA
TGCTCTTCTGCTCCCGAACGCCAGCAAGACGTAGCCCAGCGCGTCGGCCAGCTTGCAATTCGCGCTAACT
TACATTAATTGCGTTGCGCTCACTGCCCGCTTTCCAGTCGGGAAACCTGTCGTGCCAGCTGCATTAATGA
ATCGGCCAACGCGCGGGGAGAGGCGGTTTGCGTATTGGGCGCCAGGGTGGTTTTTCTTTTCACCAGTGAG
ACGGGCAACAGCTGATTGCCCTTCACCGCCTGGCCCTGAGAGAGTTGCAGCAAGCGGTCCACGCTGGTTT
GCCCCAGCAGGCGAAAATCCTGTTTGATGGTGGTTAACGGCGGGATATAACATGAGCTGTCTTCGGTATC
GTCGTATCCCACTACCGAGATATCCGCACCAACGCGCAGCCCGGACTCGGTAATGGCGCGCATTGCGCCC
AGCGCCATCTGATCGTTGGCAACCAGCATCGCAGTGGGAACGATGCCCTCATTCAGCATTTGCATGGTTT
GTTGAAAACCGGACATGGCACTCCAGTCGCCTTCCCGTTCCGCTATCGGCTGAATTTGATTGCGAGTGAG
ATATTTATGCCAGCCAGCCAGACGCAGACGCGCCGAGACAGAACTTAATGGGCCCGCTAACAGCGCGATT
TGCTGGTGACCCAATGCGACCAGATGCTCCACGCCCAGTCGCGTACCGTCTTCATGGGAGAAAATAATAC
TGTTGATGGGTGTCTGGTCAGAGACATCAAGAAATAACGCCGGAACATTAGTGCAGGCAGCTTCCACAGC
AATGGCATCCTGGTCATCCAGCGGATAGTTAATGATCAGCCCACTGACGCGTTGCGCGAGAAGATTGTGC
ACCGCCGCTTTACAGGCTTCGACGCCGCTTCGTTCTACCATCGACACCACCACGCTGGCACCCAGTTGAT
CGGCGCGAGATTTAATCGCCGCGACAATTTGCGACGGCGCGTGCAGGGCCAGACTGGAGGTGGCAACGCC
AATCAGCAACGACTGTTTGCCCGCCAGTTGTTGTGCCACGCGGTTGGGAATGTAATTCAGCTCCGCCATC
GCCGCTTCCACTTTTTCCCGCGTTTTCGCAGAAACGTGGCTGGCCTGGTTCACCACGCGGGAAACGGTCT
GATAAGAGACACCGGCATACTCTGCGACATCGTATAACGTTACTGGTTTCACATTCACCACCCTGAATTG
ACTCTCTTCCGGGCGCTATCATGCCATACCGCGAAAGGTTTTGCACCATTCGATGGTGTCAACGTAAATG
CCGCTTCGCCTTCGCGCGCGAATTGCAAGCTGATCCGGGCTTATCGACTGCACGGTGCACCAATGCTTCT
GGCGTCAGGCAGCCATCGGAAGCTGTGGTATGGCTGTGCAGGTCGTAAATCACTGCATAATTCGTGTCGC
TCAAGGCGCACTCCCGTTCTGGATAATGTTTTTTGCG
Features (pLannotate 1.2.2; 23 found; start..end, strand, type, name):
     43..71      +  promoter       tac promoter: strong E. coli promoter; hybrid between the trp and lac UV5 promoters
     75..97      +  protein_bind   lac operator (fragment): The lac repressor binds to the lac operator to inhibit transcription in E. coli. This inhibition can be relieved by adding lactose or isopropyl-β-D-thiogalactopyranoside (IPTG). lac repressor encoded by lacI
    139..855     +  CDS            YPet: YPet is a basic (constitutively fluorescent) yellow fluorescent protein published in 2005, derived from Aequorea victoria. It has moderate acid sensitivity.
    954..1069    +  ncRNA          5S rRNA: Accession: RF00001 - 5S ribosomal RNA
   1073..1159    +  terminator     rrnB T1 terminator: Escherichia coli rrnB; transcription terminator T1 from the E. coli rrnB gene
   1251..1278    +  terminator     rrnB T2 terminator: transcription terminator T2 from the E. coli rrnB gene
   1297..1388    +  promoter       AmpR promoter: bla
   1389..1598    +  CDS            AmpR (fragment): β-lactamase; bla; confers resistance to ampicillin, carbenicillin, and related antibiotics
   1970..2503    -  CDS            GmR: gentamycin acetyltransferase; aacC1; confers resistance to gentamycin
   2692..2720    -  promoter       Pc promoter: intI1 (promoter lies within the coding sequence); class 1 integron promoter
   2698..3087    -  CDS            YPR2_ECOLX (sequence partly withheld): Protein predicted: Swiss-Prot protein existence level 4. From Escherichia coli.
   3178..3827    +  CDS            bla(M) (fragment): β-lactamase lacking the signal sequence; bla(M); allows cytosolic expression of β-lactamase
   4265..4659    -  rep_origin     RSF1010 oriV: replication origin of the broad-host-range plasmid RSF1010; requires the RSF1010 RepA/B/C proteins for replication (Scholz et al., 1989)
   4689..4970    -  CDS            mobC: MOBC_ECOLX - Protein predicted: Swiss-Prot protein existence level 4. This protein is essential to promote the specific transfer of the plasmid in the presence of conjugative plasmids. From Escherichia coli.
   5001..5088    +  oriT           RSF1010 oriT: origin of transfer of the broad-host-range plasmid RSF1010 (Scholz et al., 1989)
   5917..6327    +  CDS            mobB: MOBB2_ECOLX - Protein predicted: Swiss-Prot protein existence level 4. This protein is essential to promote the specific transfer of the plasmid in the presence of conjugative plasmids. From Escherichia coli.
   6327..7298    +  CDS            RSF1010 RepB: replication protein B of the broad-host-range plasmid RSF1010 (Scholz et al., 1989); repB
   7741..7815    +  ncRNA          Plasmid R1162: Accession: RF00043 - R1162-like plasmid antisense RNA
   7809..8648    +  CDS            RSF1010 RepA: replication protein A of the broad-host-range plasmid RSF1010 (Scholz et al., 1989); repA
   8635..9486    +  CDS            RSF1010 RepC (fragment): replication protein C of the broad-host-range plasmid RSF1010 (Scholz et al., 1989); repC
   9763..10845   -  CDS            lacI: lac repressor; lacI; The lac repressor binds to the lac operator to inhibit transcription in E. coli. This inhibition can be relieved by adding lactose or isopropyl-β-D-thiogalactopyranoside (IPTG).
  10846..10923   -  promoter       lacIq promoter: lacI (mutant); In the lacIq allele, a single base change in the promoter boosts expression of the lacI gene about 10-fold.
  10976..11077   -  CDS            yciV (fragment): RNAAM_ECOLI - Also known as trpH From Escherichia coli (strain K12).
