[The description below was written by a language model from this plasmid's Addgene catalogue record and pLannotate feature annotations shown in this document.]
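Description:
pMMB67EH-YFP is a low-copy, broad-host-range bacterial expression plasmid built on the pMMB67EH backbone, an RSF1010-derived vector. Replication relies on the RSF1010 oriV together with the plasmid-encoded RepA, RepB and RepC proteins, which lets the plasmid be maintained in many Gram-negative species rather than only in E. coli. The RSF1010 oriT and the mobB/mobC mobilisation genes are also present, so the plasmid can be transferred by conjugation when a helper conjugative plasmid supplies the transfer machinery. Selection is by gentamicin: the feature table shows an aacC1 gentamicin acetyltransferase cassette driven by a class 1 integron Pc promoter, flanked by two separated β-lactamase fragments. This arrangement suggests the gentamicin cassette interrupts the original ampicillin resistance gene, although the record does not say so explicitly.

The payload is a roughly 720 bp yellow fluorescent protein coding sequence, annotated as YPet (an Aequorea victoria-derived variant), cloned between EcoRI and HindIII sites that remain intact. It sits downstream of the tac promoter and a lac operator and is followed by the rrnB 5S rRNA segment and the T1 and T2 terminators. A lacI gene under the lacIq promoter on the same plasmid supplies repressor, so YFP expression is held off until induced with IPTG, independently of the host's genotype.

The catalogue describes it as a YFP control expression plasmid, associated with work on the distribution of the second messenger c-di-GMP during bacterial cell division. The sequenced record is 11,110 nt, somewhat larger than the 10,145 bp total listed in the catalogue fields.
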