Addgene plasmid #90104: pMMB67EH-YFP
Purpose: YFP control expression plasmid
Depositing lab: Samuel Miller. Depositing organization: University of Washington. Publication: Asymmetrical distribution of the second messenger c-di-GMP upon bacterial cell division. Christen M, Kulasekara HD, Christen B, Kulasekara BR, Hoffman LR, Miller SI. Science. 2010 Jun 4;328(5983):1295-7. doi: 10.1126/science.1188658. PubMed 20522779.
Backbone
  Vector backbone: pMMB67EH
  Backbone size w/o insert (bp): 9449
  Total vector size (bp): 10145
  Vector type: Bacterial Expression ; Broad-host range
Growth in bacteria
  Bacterial resistance: Gentamicin, 10 μg/mL
  Growth temperature: 37°C
  Growth strain: DH5alpha
  Copy number: Low Copy
Gene/Insert
  Gene/Insert name: YFP (alt names: YPet; yellow fluorescent protein)
  Insert size (bp): 720
  GenBank ID: 1253317
  Promoter: Ptac
  Cloning method: Restriction Enzyme; 5′ cloning site EcoRI (not destroyed); 3′ cloning site HindIII (not destroyed)
  Sequencing primers: 5′ none; 3′ pBAD-Rvs
Terms and licenses: Academic/Nonprofit Terms; Industry Terms: Not Available to Industry
How to cite: pMMB67EH-YFP was a gift from Samuel Miller (Addgene plasmid # 90104 ; http://n2t.net/addgene:90104 ; RRID:Addgene_90104)
